Addgene plasmid #36364: pSMP-NR2F1_3
Depositing lab: George Daley. Depositing organization: Boston Children's Hospital. Publication: Chromatin-modifying enzymes as modulators of reprogramming. Onder TT, Kara N, Cherry A, Sinha AU, Zhu N, Bernt KM, Cahan P, Marcarci BO, Unternaehrer J, Gupta PB, Lander ES, Armstrong SA, Daley GQ. Nature. 2012 Mar 4;483(7391):598-602. doi: 10.1038/nature10953. PubMed 22388813.
Backbone
  Vector backbone: pSMP
  Backbone manufacturer: Steve Elledge
  Backbone size w/o insert (bp): 6699
  Vector type: Mammalian Expression, Retroviral, RNAi
  Selectable markers: Puromycin
Growth in bacteria
  Bacterial resistance: Ampicillin, 100 μg/mL
  Growth temperature: 30°C
  Growth strain: Stbl3
  Copy number: High Copy
Gene/Insert
  Gene/Insert name: NR2F1
  gRNA/shRNA sequence: GTCCGCAGGAACTTAACTT
  Species: H. sapiens (human)
  Entrez Gene: NR2F1 (a.k.a. BBOAS, BBSOAS, COUP-TFI, COUPTF1, EAR-3, EAR3, ERBAL3, SVP44, TCFCOUP1, TFCOUP1)
  Cloning method: Restriction Enzyme; 5′ cloning site XhoI (not destroyed); 3′ cloning site EcoRI (not destroyed)
  Sequencing primers: 5′ pSMP-F
Terms and licenses: Academic/Nonprofit Terms; Industry Terms: Not Available to Industry
How to cite: pSMP-NR2F1_3 was a gift from George Daley (Addgene plasmid # 36364 ; http://n2t.net/addgene:36364 ; RRID:Addgene_36364)
