[The description below was written by a language model from this plasmid's Addgene catalogue record and the feature table of its GenBank file.]
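Description:
pSMP-NR2F1_3 is a retroviral RNAi vector built on the pSMP backbone (about 6.7 kb without insert) and designed to knock down human NR2F1, the nuclear receptor also known as COUP-TFI. It is classed as a mammalian expression, retroviral, RNAi plasmid. It is propagated in bacteria as a high-copy plasmid under ampicillin selection, and transduced mammalian cells can be selected with puromycin. The "_3" suffix suggests it is one of several hairpins against the same gene, although the record does not say so explicitly.

The payload is a microRNA-embedded short hairpin cloned between XhoI and EcoRI sites, both of which are retained. The available sequence record covers only a 642 bp stretch around the insert rather than the whole plasmid. In it, the NR2F1-targeting stem sequences sit on either side of a miR-30a loop and are flanked by the 5′ and 3′ sequences that surround the natural human miR-30a precursor. This context lets the transcript be handled as a primary microRNA by the endogenous processing machinery, yielding a mature small RNA that silences the target. Primer sites associated with the packaging-signal region of pBABE-type vectors and with MSCV flank the cassette, consistent with a murine retroviral framework. The LTRs, the promoter driving the hairpin, the puromycin cassette, the bacterial origin and the ampicillin resistance gene all lie outside the annotated fragment, so their details are not stated. The associated publication concerns chromatin-modifying enzymes as modulators of reprogramming, which suggests the construct was used for stable loss-of-function experiments in that setting.
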