LOCUS       Exported 642 bp ds-DNA linear SYN 23-MAY-2021
DEFINITION  synthetic linear DNA
ACCESSION   .
VERSION     .
KEYWORDS    pSMP-NR2F1_3
SOURCE      synthetic DNA construct
  ORGANISM  synthetic DNA construct
REFERENCE   1 (bases 1 to 642)
  AUTHORS   Onder TT, Kara N, Cherry A, Sinha AU, Zhu N, Bernt KM, Cahan P,
            Marcarci BO, Unternaehrer J, Gupta PB, Lander ES, Armstrong SA,
            Daley GQ
  TITLE     Chromatin-modifying enzymes as modulators of reprogramming.
  JOURNAL   Nature. 2012 Mar 4;483(7391):598-602. doi: 10.1038/nature10953.
  PUBMED    22388813
REFERENCE   2 (bases 1 to 642)
  AUTHORS   .
  TITLE     Direct Submission
  JOURNAL   Exported May 23, 2021 from SnapGene Server 1.1.58
            http://www.snapgene.com
FEATURES             Location/Qualifiers
     source          1..642
                     /organism="synthetic DNA construct"
                     /mol_type="other DNA"
     primer_bind     34..50
                     /label=pBABE 5'
                     /note="Psi packaging signal, forward primer for pBABE
                     vectors"
     ncRNA           106..227
                     /label=5' miR-30a
                     /note="sequence upstream of the 71-nt precursor of the
                     human miR-30a microRNA (Zeng et al., 2002)"
                     /ncRNA_class="miRNA"
     ncRNA           255..269
                     /label=miR-30a loop
                     /note="loop from the the 71-nt precursor of the human
                     miR-30a microRNA (Zeng et al., 2002)"
                     /ncRNA_class="miRNA"
     ncRNA           297..423
                     /label=3' miR-30a
                     /note="sequence downstream of the 71-nt precursor of the
                     human miR-30a microRNA (Zeng et al., 2002)"
                     /ncRNA_class="miRNA"
     primer_bind     complement(508..531)
                     /label=MSCV-rev
                     /note="Murine stem cell virus, reverse primer"
ORIGIN
        1 gaacctcctc gttcgacccc gcctcgatcc tccctttatc cagccctcac tccttctcta
       61 ggcgccggaa ttagatctct cgactaggga taacagggta attgtttgaa tgaggcttca
      121 gtactttaca gaatcgttgc ctgcacatct tggaaacact tgctgggatt acttcttcag
      181 gttaacccaa cagaaggctc gagaaggtat attgctgttg acagtgagcg acgtccgcag
      241 gaacttaact tatagtgaag ccacagatgt ataagttaag ttcctgcgga cgctgcctac
      301 tgcctcggaa ttcaaggggc tactttagga gcaattatct tgtttactaa aactgaatac
      361 cttgctatct ctttgataca tttttacaaa gctgaattaa aatggnataa attaaatcac
      421 ttttttcaat tggaagacta atgcgtttaa acacgcggcg acgcgttcta ccgggtaggg
      481 gaggcgcttt tcccaaggca gtctggagca tgcgctttag cagccccgct gggcacttgg
      541 cgctacacaa gtggcctctg gcctcgcaca cattccacat ccaccggtag gcgccaaccg
      601 gctccgttct ttggtggccc cttcgcgcca ccttctactc ct
//
