>Addgene plasmid #36364 | pSMP-NR2F1_3 | depositor partial sequence | sequence record 45521 | hairpin
TGCTGTTGACAGTGAGCGACGTCCGCAGGAACTTAACTTATAGTGAAGCCACAGATGTATAAGTTAAGTT
CCTGCGGACGCTGCCTACTGCCTCGGA
